>Addgene plasmid #162534 | px330-Kmt2c-4 | addgene full sequence | sequence record 324896 | Addgene NGS Result
GAGGGCCTATTTCCCATGATTCCTTCATATTTGCATATACGATACAAGGCTGTTAGAGAGATAATTGGAA
TTAATTTGACTGTAAACACAAAGATATTAGTACAAAATACGTGACGTAGAAAGTAATAATTTCTTGGGTA
GTTTGCAGTTTTAAAATTATGTTTTAAAATGGACTATCATATGCTTACCGTAACTTGAAAGTATTTCGAT
TTCTTGGCTTTATATATCTTGTGGAAAGGACGAAACACCGTTCCAAGGTAAGGTAAGTCCGTTTTAGAGC
TAGAAATAGCAAGTTAAAATAAGGCTAGTCCGTTATCAACTTGAAAAAGTGGCACCGAGTCGGTGCTTTT
TTGTTTTAGAGCTAGAAATAGCAAGTTAAAATAAGGCTAGTCCGTTTTTAGCGCGTGCGCCAATTCTGCA
GACAAATGGCTCTAGAGGTACCCGTTACATAACTTACGGTAAATGGCCCGCCTGGCTGACCGCCCAACGA
CCCCCGCCCATTGACGTCAATAGTAACGCCAATAGGGACTTTCCATTGACGTCAATGGGTGGAGTATTTA
CGGTAAACTGCCCACTTGGCAGTACATCAAGTGTATCATATGCCAAGTACGCCCCCTATTGACGTCAATG
ACGGTAAATGGCCCGCCTGGCATTGTGCCCAGTACATGACCTTATGGGACTTTCCTACTTGGCAGTACAT
CTACGTATTAGTCATCGCTATTACCATGGTCGAGGTGAGCCCCACGTTCTGCTTCACTCTCCCCATCTCC
CCCCCCTCCCCACCCCCAATTTTGTATTTATTTATTTTTTAATTATTTTGTGCAGCGATGGGGGCGGGGG
GGGGGGGGGGGCGCGCGCCRGGSGGGGSGGGGSGGGGSGRGGGGSGGGGSGGGGSGAGGCGGAGAGGTGC
GGCGGCAGCCAATCAGAGCGGCGCGCTCCGAAAGTTTCCTTTTATGGCGAGGCGGCGGCGGCGGCGGCCC
TATAAAAAGCGAAGCGCGCGGCGGGCGGGAGTCGCTGCGCGCTGCCTTCGCCCCGTGCCCCGCTCCGCCG
CCGCCTCGCGCCGCCCGCCCCGGCTCTGACTGACCGCGTTACTCCCACAGGTGAGCGGGCGGGACGGCCC
TTCTCCTCCGGGCTGTAATTAGCTGAGCAAGAGGTAAGGGTTTAAGGGATGGTTGGTTGGTGGGGTATTA
ATGTTTAATTACCTGGAGCACCTGCCTGAAATCACTTTTTTTCAGGTTGGACCGGTGCCACCATGGACTA
TAAGGACCACGACGGAGACTACAAGGATCATGATATTGATTACAAAGACGATGACGATAAGATGGCCCCA
AAGAAGAAGCGGAAGGTCGGTATCCACGGAGTCCCAGCAGCCGACAAGAAGTACAGCATCGGCCTGGACA
TCGGCACCAACTCTGTGGGCTGGGCCGTGATCACCGACGAGTACAAGGTGCCCAGCAAGAAATTCAAGGT
GCTGGGCAACACCGACCGGCACAGCATCAAGAAGAACCTGATCGGAGCCCTGCTGTTCGACAGCGGCGAA
ACAGCCGAGGCCACCCGGCTGAAGAGAACCGCCAGAAGAAGATACACCAGACGGAAGAACCGGATCTGCT
ATCTGCAAGAGATCTTCAGCAACGAGATGGCCAAGGTGGACGACAGCTTCTTCCACAGACTGGAAGAGTC
CTTCCTGGTGGAAGAGGATAAGAAGCACGAGCGGCACCCCATCTTCGGCAACATCGTGGACGAGGTGGCC
TACCACGAGAAGTACCCCACCATCTACCACCTGAGAAAGAAACTGGTGGACAGCACCGACAAGGCCGACC
TGCGGCTGATCTATCTGGCCCTGGCCCACATGATCAAGTTCCGGGGCCACTTCCTGATCGAGGGCGACCT
GAACCCCGACAACAGCGACGTGGACAAGCTGTTCATCCAGCTGGTGCAGACCTACAACCAGCTGTTCGAG
GAAAACCCCATCAACGCCAGCGGCGTGGACGCCAAGGCCATCCTGTCTGCCAGACTGAGCAAGAGCAGAC
GGCTGGAAAATCTGATCGCCCAGCTGCCCGGCGAGAAGAAGAATGGCCTGTTCGGAAACCTGATTGCCCT
GAGCCTGGGCCTGACCCCCAACTTCAAGAGCAACTTCGACCTGGCCGAGGATGCCAAACTGCAGCTGAGC
AAGGACACCTACGACGACGACCTGGACAACCTGCTGGCCCAGATCGGCGACCAGTACGCCGACCTGTTTC
TGGCCGCCAAGAACCTGTCCGACGCCATCCTGCTGAGCGACATCCTGAGAGTGAACACCGAGATCACCAA
GGCCCCCCTGAGCGCCTCTATGATCAAGAGATACGACGAGCACCACCAGGACCTGACCCTGCTGAAAGCT
CTCGTGCGGCAGCAGCTGCCTGAGAAGTACAAAGAGATTTTCTTCGACCAGAGCAAGAACGGCTACGCCG
GCTACATTGACGGCGGAGCCAGCCAGGAAGAGTTCTACAAGTTCATCAAGCCCATCCTGGAAAAGATGGA
CGGCACCGAGGAACTGCTCGTGAAGCTGAACAGAGAGGACCTGCTGCGGAAGCAGCGGACCTTCGACAAC
GGCAGCATCCCCCACCAGATCCACCTGGGAGAGCTGCACGCCATTCTGCGGCGGCAGGAAGATTTTTACC
CATTCCTGAAGGACAACCGGGAAAAGATCGAGAAGATCCTGACCTTCCGCATCCCCTACTACGTGGGCCC
TCTGGCCAGGGGAAACAGCAGATTCGCCTGGATGACCAGAAAGAGCGAGGAAACCATCACCCCCTGGAAC
TTCGAGGAAGTGGTGGACAAGGGCGCTTCCGCCCAGAGCTTCATCGAGCGGATGACCAACTTCGATAAGA
ACCTGCCCAACGAGAAGGTGCTGCCCAAGCACAGCCTGCTGTACGAGTACTTCACCGTGTATAACGAGCT
GACCAAAGTGAAATACGTGACCGAGGGAATGAGAAAGCCCGCCTTCCTGAGCGGCGAGCAGAAAAAGGCC
ATCGTGGACCTGCTGTTCAAGACCAACCGGAAAGTGACCGTGAAGCAGCTGAAAGAGGACTACTTCAAGA
AAATCGAGTGCTTCGACTCCGTGGAAATCTCCGGCGTGGAAGATCGGTTCAACGCCTCCCTGGGCACATA
CCACGATCTGCTGAAAATTATCAAGGACAAGGACTTCCTGGACAATGAGGAAAACGAGGACATTCTGGAA
GATATCGTGCTGACCCTGACACTGTTTGAGGACAGAGAGATGATCGAGGAACGGCTGAAAACCTATGCCC
ACCTGTTCGACGACAAAGTGATGAAGCAGCTGAAGCGGCGGAGATACACCGGCTGGGGCAGGCTGAGCCG
GAAGCTGATCAACGGCATCCGGGACAAGCAGTCCGGCAAGACAATCCTGGATTTCCTGAAGTCCGACGGC
TTCGCCAACAGAAACTTCATGCAGCTGATCCACGACGACAGCCTGACCTTTAAAGAGGACATCCAGAAAG
CCCAGGTGTCCGGCCAGGGCGATAGCCTGCACGAGCACATTGCCAATCTGGCCGGCAGCCCCGCCATTAA
GAAGGGCATCCTGCAGACAGTGAAGGTGGTGGACGAGCTCGTGAAAGTGATGGGCCGGCACAAGCCCGAG
AACATCGTGATCGAAATGGCCAGAGAGAACCAGACCACCCAGAAGGGACAGAAGAACAGCCGCGAGAGAA
TGAAGCGGATCGAAGAGGGCATCAAAGAGCTGGGCAGCCAGATCCTGAAAGAACACCCCGTGGAAAACAC
CCAGCTGCAGAACGAGAAGCTGTACCTGTACTACCTGCAGAATGGGCGGGATATGTACGTGGACCAGGAA
CTGGACATCAACCGGCTGTCCGACTACGATGTGGACCATATCGTGCCTCAGAGCTTTCTGAAGGACGACT
CCATCGACAACAAGGTGCTGACCAGAAGCGACAAGAACCGGGGCAAGAGCGACAACGTGCCCTCCGAAGA
GGTCGTGAAGAAGATGAAGAACTACTGGCGGCAGCTGCTGAACGCCAAGCTGATTACCCAGAGAAAGTTC
GACAATCTGACCAAGGCCGAGAGAGGCGGCCTGAGCGAACTGGATAAGGCCGGCTTCATCAAGAGACAGC
TGGTGGAAACCCGGCAGATCACAAAGCACGTGGCACAGATCCTGGACTCCCGGATGAACACTAAGTACGA
CGAGAATGACAAGCTGATCCGGGAAGTGAAAGTGATCACCCTGAAGTCCAAGCTGGTGTCCGATTTCCGG
AAGGATTTCCAGTTTTACAAAGTGCGCGAGATCAACAACTACCACCACGCCCACGACGCCTACCTGAACG
CCGTCGTGGGAACCGCCCTGATCAAAAAGTACCCTAAGCTGGAAAGCGAGTTCGTGTACGGCGACTACAA
GGTGTACGACGTGCGGAAGATGATCGCCAAGAGCGAGCAGGAAATCGGCAAGGCTACCGCCAAGTACTTC
TTCTACAGCAACATCATGAACTTTTTCAAGACCGAGATTACCCTGGCCAACGGCGAGATCCGGAAGCGGC
CTCTGATCGAGACAAACGGCGAAACCGGGGAGATCGTGTGGGATAAGGGCCGGGATTTTGCCACCGTGCG
GAAAGTGCTGAGCATGCCCCAAGTGAATATCGTGAAAAAGACCGAGGTGCAGACAGGCGGCTTCAGCAAA
GAGTCTATCCTGCCCAAGAGGAACAGCGATAAGCTGATCGCCAGAAAGAAGGACTGGGACCCTAAGAAGT
ACGGCGGCTTCGACAGCCCCACCGTGGCCTATTCTGTGCTGGTGGTGGCCAAAGTGGAAAAGGGCAAGTC
CAAGAAACTGAAGAGTGTGAAAGAGCTGCTGGGGATCACCATCATGGAAAGAAGCAGCTTCGAGAAGAAT
CCCATCGACTTTCTGGAAGCCAAGGGCTACAAAGAAGTGAAAAAGGACCTGATCATCAAGCTGCCTAAGT
ACTCCCTGTTCGAGCTGGAAAACGGCCGGAAGAGAATGCTGGCCTCTGCCGGCGAACTGCAGAAGGGAAA
CGAACTGGCCCTGCCCTCCAAATATGTGAACTTCCTGTACCTGGCCAGCCACTATGAGAAGCTGAAGGGC
TCCCCCGAGGATAATGAGCAGAAACAGCTGTTTGTGGAACAGCACAAGCACTACCTGGACGAGATCATCG
AGCAGATCAGCGAGTTCTCCAAGAGAGTGATCCTGGCCGACGCTAATCTGGACAAAGTGCTGTCCGCCTA
CAACAAGCACCGGGATAAGCCCATCAGAGAGCAGGCCGAGAATATCATCCACCTGTTTACCCTGACCAAT
CTGGGAGCCCCTGCCGCCTTCAAGTACTTTGACACCACCATCGACCGGAAGAGGTACACCAGCACCAAAG
AGGTGCTGGACGCCACCCTGATCCACCAGAGCATCACCGGCCTGTACGAGACACGGATCGACCTGTCTCA
GCTGGGAGGCGACAAAAGGCCGGCGGCCACGAAAAAGGCCGGCCAGGCAAAAAAGAAAAAGTAAGAATTC
CTAGAGCTCGCTGATCAGCCTCGACTGTGCCTTCTAGTTGCCAGCCATCTGTTGTTTGCCCCTCCCCCGT
GCCTTCCTTGACCCTGGAAGGTGCCACTCCCACTGTCCTTTCCTAATAAAATGAGGAAATTGCATCGCAT
TGTCTGAGTAGGTGTCATTCTATTCTGGGGGGTGGGGTGGGGCAGGACAGCAAGGGGGAGGATTGGGAAG
AGAATAGCAGGCATGCTGGGGAGCGGCCGCAGGAACCCCTAGTGATGGAGTTGGCCACTCCCTCTCTGCG
CGCTCGCTCGCTCACTGAGGCCGGGCGACCAAAGGTCGCCCGACGCCCGGGCTTTGCCCGGGCGGCCTCA
GTGAGCGAGCGAGCGCGCAGCTGCCTGCAGGGGCGCCTGATGCGGTATTTTCTCCTTACGCATCTGTGCG
GTATTTCACACCGCATA
[95 nt withheld, positions 5968-6062]
T
[46 nt withheld, positions 6064-6109]
C
[141 nt withheld, positions 6111-6251]
CCTTTGACGTTGGAGTCCACGTTCTTT
[37 nt withheld, positions 6279-6315]
ACTCTATCTCGGGCTATTCTTTTGATTTATAAGGGATTTTGCCGATTTCGGTCTATTGGTTAAAAAATGA
GCTGATTTAACAAAAATTTAACGCGAATTTTAACAAAATATTAACGTTTACAATTTTATGGTGCACTCTC
AGTACAATCTGCTCTGATGCCGCATAGTTAAGCCAGCCCCGACACCCGCCAACACCCGCTGACGCGCCCT
GACGGGCTTGTCTGCTCCCGGCATCCGCTTACAGACAAGCTGTGACCGTCTCCGGGAGCTGCATGTGTCA
GAGGTTTTCACCGTCATCACCGAAACGCGCGAGACGAAAGGGCCTCGTGATACGCCTATTTTTATAGGTT
AATGTCATGATAATAATGGTTTCTTAGACGTCAGGTGGCACTTTTCGGGGAAATGTGCGCGGAACCCCTA
TTTGTTTATTTTTCTAAATACATTCAAATATGTATCCGCTCATGAGACAATAACCCTGATAAATGCTTCA
ATAATATTGAAAAAGGAAGAGTATGAGTATTCAACATTTCCGTGTCGCCCTTATTCCCTTTTTTGCGGCA
TTTTGCCTTCCTGTTTTTGCTCACCCAGAAACGCTGGTGAAAGTAAAAGATGCTGAAGATCAGTTGGGTG
CACGAGTGGGTTACATCGAACTGGATCTCAACAGCGGTAAGATCCTTGAGAGTTTTCGCCCCGAAGAACG
TTTTCCAATGATGAGCACTTTTAAAGTTCTGCTATGTGGCGCGGTATTATCCCGTATTGACGCCGGGCAA
GAGCAACTCGGTCGCCGCATACACTATTCTCAGAATGACTTGGTTGAGTACTCACCAGTCACAGAAAAGC
ATCTTACGGATGGCATGACAGTAAGAGAATTATGCAGTGCTGCCATAACCATGAGTGATAACACTGCGGC
CAACTTACTTCTGACAACGATCGGAGGACCGAAGGAGCTAACCGCTTTTTTGCACAACATGGGGGATCAT
GTAACTCGCCTTGATCGTTGGGAACCGGAGCTGAATGAAGCCATACCAAACGACGAGCGTGACACCACGA
TGCCTGTAGCAATGGCAACAACGTTGCGCAAACTATTAACTGGCGAACTACTTACTCTAGCTTCCCGGCA
ACAATTAATAGACTGGATGGAGGCGGATAAAGTTGCAGGACCACTTCTGCGCTCGGCCCTTCCGGCTGGC
TGGTTTATTGCTGATAAATCTGGAGCCGGTGAGCGTGGAAGCCGCGGTATCATTGCAGCACTGGGGCCAG
ATGGTAAGCCCTCCCGTATCGTAGTTATCTACACGACGGGGAGTCAGGCAACTATGGATGAACGAAATAG
ACAGATCGCTGAGATAGGTGCCTCACTGATTAAGCATTGGTAACTGTCAGACCAAGTTTACTCATATATA
CTTTAGATTGATTTAAAACTTCATTTTTAATTTAAAAGGATCTAGGTGAAGATCCTTTTTGATAATCTCA
TGACCAAAATCCCTTAACGTGAGTTTTCGTTCCACTGAGCGTCAGACCCCGTAGAAAAGATCAAAGGATC
TTCTTGAGATCCTTTTTTTCTGCGCGTAATCTGCTGCTTGCAAACAAAAAAACCACCGCTACCAGCGGTG
GTTTGTTTGCCGGATCAAGAGCTACCAACTCTTTTTCCGAAGGTAACTGGCTTCAGCAGAGCGCAGATAC
CAAATACTGTTCTTCTAGTGTAGCCGTAGTTAGGCCACCACTTCAAGAACTCTGTAGCACCGCCTACATA
CCTCGCTCTGCTAATCCTGTTACCAGTGGCTGCTGCCAGTGGCGATAAGTCGTGTCTTACCGGGTTGGAC
TCAAGACGATAGTTACCGGATAAGGCGCAGCGGTCGGGCTGAACGGGGGGTTCGTGCACACAGCCCAGCT
TGGAGCGAACGACCTACACCGAACTGAGATACCTACAGCGTGAGCTATGAGAAAGCGCCACGCTTCCCGA
AGGGAGAAAGGCGGACAGGTATCCGGTAAGCGGCAGGGTCGGAACAGGAGAGCGCACGAGGGAGCTTCCA
GGGGGAAACGCCTGGTATCTTTATAGTCCTGTCGGGTTTCGCCACCTCTGACTTGAGCGTCGATTTTTGT
GATGCTCGTCAGGGGGGCGGAGCCTATGGAAAAACGCCAGCAACGCGGCCTTTTTACGGTTCCTGGCCTT
TTGCTGGCCTTTTGCTCACATGT
Features (pLannotate 1.2.2; 18 found; start..end, strand, type, name):
      1..241     +  promoter       U6 promoter: RNA polymerase III promoter for human U6 snRNA
    271..346     +  misc_RNA       gRNA scaffold: guide RNA scaffold for the Streptococcus pyogenes CRISPR/Cas9 system
    353..396     +  misc_RNA       gRNA scaffold (fragment): guide RNA scaffold for the Streptococcus pyogenes CRISPR/Cas9 system
    443..728     +  enhancer       CMV enhancer: human cytomegalovirus immediate early enhancer; contains an 18-bp deletion relative to the standard CMV enhancer
    730..1007    +  promoter       chicken β-actin promoter: No description available
   1008..1235    +  intron         hybrid intron: hybrid between chicken β-actin (CBA) and minute virus of mice (MMV) introns (Gray et al., 2011)
   1373..2974    +  CDS            Cas9(N): N-terminal portion of Streptococcus pyogenes Cas9 (Zetsche et al., 2015)
   2975..5473    +  CDS            Cas9(C): C-terminal portion of Streptococcus pyogenes Cas9 (Zetsche et al., 2015)
   5474..5521    +  CDS            nucleoplasmin NLS: bipartite nuclear localization signal from nucleoplasmin
   5555..5666    +  polyA_signal   bGH poly(A) signal: bovine growth hormone polyadenylation signal
   5771..5911    +  repeat_region  AAV2 ITR: inverted terminal repeat of adeno-associated virus serotype 2 inverted
   5916..5967    -  misc_feature   bom (fragment): basis of mobility region from pBR322
   5986..6441    +  rep_origin     f1 ori (sequence partly withheld): f1 bacteriophage origin of replication; arrow indicates direction of (+) strand synthesis
   6442..6491    -  misc_feature   bom (fragment): basis of mobility region from pBR322
   6593..6628    -  CDS            rop (fragment): Rop protein, which maintains plasmids at low copy number; rop
   6723..6827    +  promoter       AmpR promoter: bla
   6828..7688    +  CDS            AmpR: β-lactamase; bla; confers resistance to ampicillin, carbenicillin, and related antibiotics
   7859..8447    +  rep_origin     ori: high-copy-number ColE1/pMB1/pBR322/pUC origin of replication
