[The description below was written by a language model from this plasmid's Addgene catalogue record and pLannotate feature annotations shown in this document.]
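Description:
px330-Kmt2c-4 is an all-in-one CRISPR/Cas9 mammalian expression plasmid built on the px330 backbone, carrying a single guide RNA directed against mouse Kmt2c (also known as Mll3). The sequenced construct is about 8.5 kb. It is propagated in bacteria through a high-copy ColE1/pUC-type origin and selected with ampicillin via the β-lactamase (AmpR) gene. An f1 phage origin is also present, along with short annotated fragments of bom and rop that are backbone remnants. No mammalian selection marker or fluorescent reporter is annotated.

The payload consists of two expression units. In the first, the human U6 RNA polymerase III promoter drives the Kmt2c-specific 20-nt spacer, which sits in the gap between the promoter and the Streptococcus pyogenes gRNA scaffold. The spacer was inserted as an oligo duplex into the BbsI sites, which were destroyed by the cloning. A second partial scaffold fragment is annotated just downstream. In the second unit, a hybrid promoter made of the CMV enhancer, the chicken β-actin promoter and a hybrid intron drives S. pyogenes Cas9. The annotation software splits Cas9 into contiguous N- and C-terminal segments, but together they form one continuous open reading frame. This is followed by a C-terminal nucleoplasmin nuclear localization signal and the bGH polyadenylation signal. A single AAV2 ITR lies downstream of the cassette. With only one ITR annotated, the plasmid is not evidently configured for AAV packaging.

Delivering the plasmid to mouse cells supplies both nuclease and guide, producing double-strand breaks in Kmt2c and loss-of-function indels. The associated publication concerns cooperation between cancer driver genes in hepatocellular carcinoma, consistent with using this construct to disrupt Kmt2c in mouse liver cancer models.
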