Addgene plasmid #162534: px330-Kmt2c-4
Purpose: sgRNA targeting Kmt2c
Depositing lab: Amaia Lujambio. Depositing organization: Icahn School of Medicine at Mount Sinai. Publication: Cooperation between distinct cancer driver genes underlies inter-tumor heterogeneity in hepatocellular carcinoma. Molina-Sanchez P, Ruiz de Galarreta M, Yao MA, Lindblad KE, Bresnahan E, Bitterman E, Martin TC, Rubenstein T, Nie K, Golas J, Choudhary S, Barcena-Varela M, Elmas A, Miguela V, Ding Y, Kan Z, Grinspan LT, Huang KL, Parsons RE, Shields DJ, Rollins RA, Lujambio A. Gastroenterology. 2020 Aug 16. pii: S0016-5085(20)35054-X. doi: 10.1053/j.gastro.2020.08.015. PubMed 32814112.
Backbone
  Vector backbone: px330
  Backbone manufacturer: Feng Zhang lab (Addgene plasmid # 42230)
  Backbone size w/o insert (bp): 8500
  Vector type: Mammalian Expression
Growth in bacteria
  Bacterial resistance: Ampicillin, 100 μg/mL
  Growth temperature: 37°C
  Growth strain: NEB Stable
  Copy number: Unknown
Gene/Insert
  Gene/Insert name: sgRNA targeting Kmt2c
  gRNA/shRNA sequence: TTCCAAGGTAAGGTAAGTCC
  Species: M. musculus (mouse)
  Mutation: None
  Entrez Gene: Kmt2c (a.k.a. E330008K23Rik, HALR, Mll3)
  Promoter: U6
  Cloning method: Restriction Enzyme; 5′ cloning site BbsI (destroyed during cloning); 3′ cloning site BbsI (destroyed during cloning)
  Sequencing primers: 5′ hU6-F
Terms and licenses: Academic/Nonprofit Terms; Industry Terms: Not Available to Industry
How to cite: px330-Kmt2c-4 was a gift from Amaia Lujambio (Addgene plasmid # 162534 ; http://n2t.net/addgene:162534 ; RRID:Addgene_162534)
